Addgene plasmid #133611: GWF303
Purpose: CD95-1-2xPP7, NLS-PCP-DNCR2-P2a-BFP
Depositing lab: Dustin Maly. Depositing organization: University of Washington. Publication: Multi-input chemical control of protein dimerization for programming graded cellular responses. Foight GW, Wang Z, Wei CT, Jr Greisen P, Warner KM, Cunningham-Bryant D, Park K, Brunette TJ, Sheffler W, Baker D, Maly DJ. Nat Biotechnol. 2019 Sep 9. pii: 10.1038/s41587-019-0242-8. doi: 10.1038/s41587-019-0242-8. PubMed 31501561.
Backbone
  Vector backbone: pJZC43
  Vector type: Mammalian Expression
Growth in bacteria
  Bacterial resistance: Ampicillin, 100 μg/mL
  Growth temperature: 37°C
  Growth strain: DH5alpha
  Copy number: High Copy
Gene/Insert
  Gene/Insert name: CD95-1-2xPP7, PCP-DNCR2, BFP
  gRNA/shRNA sequence: GTACAGCAGAAGCCTTTAGAA
Terms and licenses: Academic/Nonprofit Terms; Industry Terms: Not Available to Industry
How to cite: GWF303 was a gift from Dustin Maly (Addgene plasmid # 133611 ; http://n2t.net/addgene:133611 ; RRID:Addgene_133611)
