[The description below was written by a language model from this plasmid's Addgene catalogue record and the feature table of its GenBank file.]
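Description:
GWF303 is an 8.9 kb mammalian expression plasmid built on the pJZC43 backbone. The catalogue lists it simply as a mammalian expression vector, but the feature table shows the architecture of an HIV-1-derived lentiviral transfer vector: a CMV enhancer/promoter driving a truncated 5' LTR, the Psi packaging signal, the Rev response element, cPPT/CTS, a WPRE and a second truncated LTR at the 3' end. It is propagated in E. coli at high copy from a ColE1/pUC-type origin, with ampicillin selection through the bla gene.

The payload has two expression units. The first is a scaffold guide RNA, CD95-1-2xPP7, which carries a spacer directed at CD95 and two PP7 RNA hairpins. The promoter itself is not annotated, but a mouse U6 primer site upstream and a SUP4 (Pol III) terminator downstream suggest a mouse U6-driven cassette. The second unit uses an internal CMV enhancer/promoter to express an SV40 NLS-tagged PP7 coat protein (PCP) fused to DNCR2. An annotated Myc epitope follows, then a P2A peptide and TagBFP. The 2A sequence releases BFP as a separate polypeptide that marks expressing cells. Two loxP sites flank the region containing both units, so Cre could in principle excise it.

PCP binds the PP7 hairpins, which recruits DNCR2 to the guide RNA and so to a dCas9-bound locus. The associated publication concerns multi-input chemical control of protein dimerization, which suggests DNCR2 is one of the chemically controlled dimerization components. The plasmid would then support drug-dependent recruitment of effectors for graded regulation of CD95. The record does not state the Cas9 partner, the effector or the inducing compound.
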