LOCUS       Exported 8927 bp ds-DNA circular SYN 12-MAY-2021
DEFINITION  CD95-1-2xPP7, NLS-PCP-DNCR2-P2a-BFP.
ACCESSION   .
VERSION     .
KEYWORDS    GWF303
SOURCE      synthetic DNA construct
  ORGANISM  synthetic DNA construct
REFERENCE   1 (bases 1 to 8927)
  AUTHORS   Foight GW, Wang Z, Wei CT, Jr Greisen P, Warner KM,
            Cunningham-Bryant D, Park K, Brunette TJ, Sheffler W, Baker D, Maly
            DJ
  TITLE     Multi-input chemical control of protein dimerization for programming
            graded cellular responses.
  JOURNAL   Nat Biotechnol. 2019 Sep 9. pii: 10.1038/s41587-019-0242-8. doi:
            10.1038/s41587-019-0242-8.
  PUBMED    31501561
REFERENCE   2 (bases 1 to 8927)
  AUTHORS   .
  TITLE     Direct Submission
  JOURNAL   Exported May 12, 2021 from SnapGene Server 1.1.58
            http://www.snapgene.com
FEATURES             Location/Qualifiers
     source          1..8927
                     /organism="synthetic DNA construct"
                     /mol_type="other DNA"
     CDS             151..171
                     /codon_start=1
                     /product="nuclear localization signal of SV40 (simian virus
                     40) large T antigen"
                     /label=SV40 NLS
                     /translation="PKKKRKV"
     CDS             1246..1275
                     /codon_start=1
                     /product="Myc (human c-Myc proto-oncogene) epitope tag"
                     /label=Myc
                     /translation="EQKLISEEDL"
     CDS             1285..1341
                     /codon_start=1
                     /product="2A peptide from porcine teschovirus-1
                     polyprotein"
                     /label=P2A
                     /note="Eukaryotic ribosomes fail to insert a peptide bond
                     between the Gly and Pro residues, yielding separate
                     polypeptides."
                     /translation="ATNFSLLKQAGDVEENPGP"
     CDS             1342..2040
                     /codon_start=1
                     /product="monomeric blue fluorescent protein"
                     /label=TagBFP
                     /note="mammalian codon-optimized"
                     /translation="SELIKENMHMKLYMEGTVDNHHFKCTSEGEGKPYEGTQTMRIKVV
                     EGGPLPFAFDILATSFLYGSKTFINHTQGIPDFFKQSFPEGFTWERVTTYEDGGVLTAT
                     QDTSLQDGCLIYNVKIRGVNFTSNGPVMQKKTLGWEAFTETLYPADGGLEGRNDMALKL
                     VGGSHLIANIKTTYRSKKPAKNLKMPGVYYVDYRLERIKEANNETYVEQHEVAVARYCD
                     LPSKLGHKLN"
     protein_bind    2063..2096
                     /label=loxP
                     /bound_moiety="Cre recombinase"
                     /note="Cre-mediated recombination occurs in the 8-bp core
                     sequence (GCATACAT)."
     misc_feature    2152..2740
                     /label=WPRE
                     /note="woodchuck hepatitis virus posttranscriptional
                     regulatory element"
     primer_bind     complement(2205..2225)
                     /label=WPRE-R
                     /note="WPRE, reverse primer"
     CDS             complement(2623..2634)
                     /codon_start=1
                     /product="Factor Xa recognition and cleavage site"
                     /label=Factor Xa site
                     /translation="IEGR"
     primer_bind     complement(2743..2759)
                     /label=KS primer
                     /note="common sequencing primer, one of multiple similar
                     variants"
     primer_bind     complement(2744..2760)
                     /label=pBluescriptKS
                     /note="For pBluescript vector"
     LTR             3269..3449
                     /label=5' LTR (truncated)
                     /note="truncated 5' long terminal repeat (LTR) from HIV-1"
     rep_origin      complement(3511..4099)
                     /direction=LEFT
                     /label=ori
                     /note="high-copy-number ColE1/pMB1/pBR322/pUC origin of
                     replication"
     primer_bind     complement(3591..3610)
                     /label=pBR322ori-F
                     /note="pBR322 origin, forward primer"
     CDS             complement(4270..5130)
                     /codon_start=1
                     /gene="bla"
                     /product="beta-lactamase"
                     /label=AmpR
                     /note="confers resistance to ampicillin, carbenicillin, and
                     related antibiotics"
                     /translation="MSIQHFRVALIPFFAAFCLPVFAHPETLVKVKDAEDQLGARVGYI
                     ELDLNSGKILESFRPEERFPMMSTFKVLLCGAVLSRIDAGQEQLGRRIHYSQNDLVEYS
                     PVTEKHLTDGMTVRELCSAAITMSDNTAANLLLTTIGGPKELTAFLHNMGDHVTRLDRW
                     EPELNEAIPNDERDTTMPVAMATTLRKLLTGELLTLASRQQLIDWMEADKVAGPLLRSA
                     LPAGWFIADKSGAGERGSRGIIAALGPDGKPSRIVVIYTTGSQATMDERNRQIAEIGAS
                     LIKHW"
     primer_bind     4893..4912
                     /label=Amp-R
                     /note="Ampicillin resistance gene, reverse primer"
     promoter        complement(5131..5235)
                     /gene="bla"
                     /label=AmpR promoter
     primer_bind     complement(5310..5329)
                     /label=pRS-marker
                     /note="pRS vectors, use to sequence yeast selectable
                     marker"
     enhancer        5501..5880
                     /label=CMV enhancer
                     /note="human cytomegalovirus immediate early enhancer"
     promoter        5882..6080
                     /label=CMV promoter
                     /note="human cytomegalovirus (CMV) immediate early
                     promoter"
     LTR             6098..6278
                     /label=5' LTR (truncated)
                     /note="truncated 5' long terminal repeat (LTR) from HIV-1"
     misc_feature    6325..6450
                     /label=HIV-1 Psi
                     /note="packaging signal of human immunodeficiency virus
                     type 1"
     misc_feature    6947..7180
                     /label=RRE
                     /note="The Rev response element (RRE) of HIV-1 allows for
                     Rev-dependent mRNA export from the nucleus to the
                     cytoplasm."
     CDS             7365..7409
                     /codon_start=1
                     /product="antigenic peptide corresponding to amino acids
                     655 to 669 of the HIV envelope protein gp41 (Lutje Hulsik
                     et al., 2013)"
                     /label=gp41 peptide
                     /note="recognized by the 2H10 single-chain llama nanobody"
                     /translation="KNEQELLELDKWASL"
     misc_feature    7707..7824
                     /label=cPPT/CTS
                     /note="central polypurine tract and central termination
                     sequence of HIV-1"
     protein_bind    8077..8110
                     /label=loxP
                     /bound_moiety="Cre recombinase"
                     /note="Cre-mediated recombination occurs in the 8-bp core
                     sequence (GCATACAT)."
     primer_bind     8114..8134
                     /label=mU6-F
                     /note="Mouse U6 promoter, forward primer"
     terminator      8383..8402
                     /label=SUP4 terminator
                     /note="transcription terminator for the S. cerevisiae SUP4
                     tRNA gene"
     enhancer        8534..8837
                     /label=CMV enhancer
                     /note="human cytomegalovirus immediate early enhancer"
     promoter        8838..114
                     /label=CMV promoter
                     /note="human cytomegalovirus (CMV) immediate early
                     promoter"
ORIGIN
        1 agtttgtttt ggcaccaaaa tcaacgggac tttccaaaat gtcgtaacaa ctccgcccca
       61 ttgacgcaaa tgggcggtag gcgtgtacgg tgggaggtct atataagcag agctggttta
      121 gtgaaccgtc agatccgcta gcccaccatg cccaaaaaga aaagaaaagt gggtagtatg
      181 tccaaaacca tcgttctttc ggtcggcgag gctactcgca ctctgactga gatccagtcc
      241 accgcagacc gtcagatctt cgaagagaag gtcgggcctc tggtgggtcg gctgcgcctc
      301 acggcttcgc tccgtcaaaa cggagccaag accgcgtatc gcgtcaacct aaaactggat
      361 caggcggacg tcgttgattc cggacttccg aaagtgcgct acactcaggt atggtcgcac
      421 gacgtgacaa tcgttgcgaa tagcaccgag gcctcgcgca aatcgttgta cgatttgacc
      481 aagtccctcg tcgcgacctc gcaggtcgaa gatcttgtcg tcaaccttgt gccgctgggc
      541 cgtggctccg gctctggttc ttccgacgaa gaagaagcgc gcgagctgat cgagcgtgcg
      601 aaggaggctg cggaacgcgc gcaagaagct gctgagcgta ccggtgatcc gcgcgtgcgt
      661 gaactcgctc gtgagctgaa acgcctggct caggaagctg ctgaagaagt gaagcgtgac
      721 ccgtcttcct ccgatgtgaa cgaagcgctc aaactcatcg tggaagctat cgaggcggct
      781 gtggacgcgc tcgaagcggc tgaacgcacc ggcgacccgg aggttcgtga gctggcgcgt
      841 gagctcgtgc gcctcgcggt tgaggctgcg gaggaggtgc aacgtaaccc atcctcctct
      901 gacgtgaatg aggctctcca cagcatagtt tacgctattg aagctgccat ttttgcattg
      961 gaagctgccg aaaggactgg tgacccggaa gtgagagaac tcgcccgaga gcttgtaaga
     1021 ctggcggttg aggcggctga agaagtccag cgaaatccgt ccagccggaa tgtcgagcac
     1081 gcactgatga ggattgtgtt ggccatttac ctggcagaag aaaatctccg cgaagctgag
     1141 gagtctggcg atccggaaaa acgtgaaaag gctcgcgaac gtgttcgtga ggcggtggaa
     1201 cgtgcggaag aggttcagcg tgatccatcc ggttggctga atcatgaaca aaaacttatt
     1261 tccgaagagg atctgggaag cggagctact aacttcagcc tgctgaagca ggctggagac
     1321 gtggaggaga accctggacc tagcgagctg attaaggaga acatgcacat gaagctgtac
     1381 atggagggca ccgtggacaa ccatcacttc aagtgcacat ccgagggcga aggcaagccc
     1441 tacgagggca cccagaccat gagaatcaag gtggtcgagg gcggccctct ccccttcgcc
     1501 ttcgacatcc tggctactag cttcctctac ggcagcaaga ccttcatcaa ccacacccag
     1561 ggcatccccg acttcttcaa gcagtccttc cctgagggct tcacatggga gagagtcacc
     1621 acatacgaag acgggggcgt gctgaccgct acccaggaca ccagcctcca ggacggctgc
     1681 ctcatctaca acgtcaagat cagaggggtg aacttcacat ccaacggccc tgtgatgcag
     1741 aagaaaacac tcggctggga ggccttcacc gagacgctgt accccgctga cggcggcctg
     1801 gaaggcagaa acgacatggc cctgaagctc gtgggcggga gccatctgat cgcaaacatc
     1861 aagaccacat atagatccaa gaaacccgct aagaacctca agatgcctgg cgtctactat
     1921 gtggactaca gactggaaag aatcaaggag gccaacaacg agacctacgt cgagcagcac
     1981 gaggtggcag tggccagata ctgcgacctc cctagcaaac tggggcacaa gcttaattga
     2041 taagaattcg tcgagggacc taataacttc gtatagcata cattatacga agttatacat
     2101 gtttaagggt tccggttcca ctaggtacaa ttcgatatca agcttatcga taatcaacct
     2161 ctggattaca aaatttgtga aagattgact ggtattctta actatgttgc tccttttacg
     2221 ctatgtggat acgctgcttt aatgcctttg tatcatgcta ttgcttcccg tatggctttc
     2281 attttctcct ccttgtataa atcctggttg ctgtctcttt atgaggagtt gtggcccgtt
     2341 gtcaggcaac gtggcgtggt gtgcactgtg tttgctgacg caacccccac tggttggggc
     2401 attgccacca cctgtcagct cctttccggg actttcgctt tccccctccc tattgccacg
     2461 gcggaactca tcgccgcctg ccttgcccgc tgctggacag gggctcggct gttgggcact
     2521 gacaattccg tggtgttgtc ggggaaatca tcgtcctttc cttggctgct cgcctgtgtt
     2581 gccacctgga ttctgcgcgg gacgtccttc tgctacgtcc cttcggccct caatccagcg
     2641 gaccttcctt cccgcggcct gctgccggct ctgcggcctc ttccgcgtct tcgccttcgc
     2701 cctcagacga gtcggatctc cctttgggcc gcctccccgc atcgataccg tcgacctcga
     2761 tcgagaccta gaaaaacatg gagcaatcac aagtagcaat acagcagcta ccaatgctga
     2821 ttgtgcctgg ctagaagcac aagaggagga ggaggtgggt tttccagtca cacctcaggt
     2881 acctttaaga ccaatgactt acaaggcagc tgtagatctt agccactttt taaaagaaaa
     2941 ggggggactg gaagggctaa ttcactccca acgaagacaa gatatccttg atctgtggat
     3001 ctaccacaca caaggctact tccctgattg gcagaactac acaccagggc cagggatcag
     3061 atatccactg acctttggat ggtgctacaa gctagtacca gttgagcaag agaaggtaga
     3121 agaagccaat gaaggagaga acacccgctt gttacaccct gtgagcctgc atgggatgga
     3181 tgacccggag agagaagtat tagagtggag gtttgacagc cgcctagcat ttcatcacat
     3241 ggcccgagag ctgcatccgg actgtactgg gtctctctgg ttagaccaga tctgagcctg
     3301 ggagctctct ggctaactag ggaacccact gcttaagcct caataaagct tgccttgagt
     3361 gcttcaagta gtgtgtgccc gtctgttgtg tgactctggt aactagagat ccctcagacc
     3421 cttttagtca gtgtggaaaa tctctagcag catgtgagca aaaggccagc aaaaggccag
     3481 gaaccgtaaa aaggccgcgt tgctggcgtt tttccatagg ctccgccccc ctgacgagca
     3541 tcacaaaaat cgacgctcaa gtcagaggtg gcgaaacccg acaggactat aaagatacca
     3601 ggcgtttccc cctggaagct ccctcgtgcg ctctcctgtt ccgaccctgc cgcttaccgg
     3661 atacctgtcc gcctttctcc cttcgggaag cgtggcgctt tctcatagct cacgctgtag
     3721 gtatctcagt tcggtgtagg tcgttcgctc caagctgggc tgtgtgcacg aaccccccgt
     3781 tcagcccgac cgctgcgcct tatccggtaa ctatcgtctt gagtccaacc cggtaagaca
     3841 cgacttatcg ccactggcag cagccactgg taacaggatt agcagagcga ggtatgtagg
     3901 cggtgctaca gagttcttga agtggtggcc taactacggc tacactagaa gaacagtatt
     3961 tggtatctgc gctctgctga agccagttac cttcggaaaa agagttggta gctcttgatc
     4021 cggcaaacaa accaccgctg gtagcggtgg tttttttgtt tgcaagcagc agattacgcg
     4081 cagaaaaaaa ggatctcaag aagatccttt gatcttttct acggggtctg acgctcagtg
     4141 gaacgaaaac tcacgttaag ggattttggt catgagatta tcaaaaagga tcttcaccta
     4201 gatcctttta aattaaaaat gaagttttaa atcaatctaa agtatatatg agtaaacttg
     4261 gtctgacagt taccaatgct taatcagtga ggcacctatc tcagcgatct gtctatttcg
     4321 ttcatccata gttgcctgac tccccgtcgt gtagataact acgatacggg agggcttacc
     4381 atctggcccc agtgctgcaa tgataccgcg agacccacgc tcaccggctc cagatttatc
     4441 agcaataaac cagccagccg gaagggccga gcgcagaagt ggtcctgcaa ctttatccgc
     4501 ctccatccag tctattaatt gttgccggga agctagagta agtagttcgc cagttaatag
     4561 tttgcgcaac gttgttgcca ttgctacagg catcgtggtg tcacgctcgt cgtttggtat
     4621 ggcttcattc agctccggtt cccaacgatc aaggcgagtt acatgatccc ccatgttgtg
     4681 caaaaaagcg gttagctcct tcggtcctcc gatcgttgtc agaagtaagt tggccgcagt
     4741 gttatcactc atggttatgg cagcactgca taattctctt actgtcatgc catccgtaag
     4801 atgcttttct gtgactggtg agtactcaac caagtcattc tgagaatagt gtatgcggcg
     4861 accgagttgc tcttgcccgg cgtcaatacg ggataatacc gcgccacata gcagaacttt
     4921 aaaagtgctc atcattggaa aacgttcttc ggggcgaaaa ctctcaagga tcttaccgct
     4981 gttgagatcc agttcgatgt aacccactcg tgcacccaac tgatcttcag catcttttac
     5041 tttcaccagc gtttctgggt gagcaaaaac aggaaggcaa aatgccgcaa aaaagggaat
     5101 aagggcgaca cggaaatgtt gaatactcat actcttcctt tttcaatatt attgaagcat
     5161 ttatcagggt tattgtctca tgagcggata catatttgaa tgtatttaga aaaataaaca
     5221 aataggggtt ccgcgcacat ttccccgaaa agtgccacct gacgtcgacg gatcgggaga
     5281 tctcccgatc ccctatggtg cactctcagt acaatctgct ctgatgccgc atagttaagc
     5341 cagtatctgc tccctgcttg tgtgttggag gtcgctgagt agtgcgcgag caaaatttaa
     5401 gctacaacaa ggcaaggctt gaccgacaat tgcatgaaga atctgcttag ggttaggcgt
     5461 tttgcgctgc ttcgcgatgt acgggccaga tatacgcgtt gacattgatt attgactagt
     5521 tattaatagt aatcaattac ggggtcatta gttcatagcc catatatgga gttccgcgtt
     5581 acataactta cggtaaatgg cccgcctggc tgaccgccca acgacccccg cccattgacg
     5641 tcaataatga cgtatgttcc catagtaacg ccaataggga ctttccattg acgtcaatgg
     5701 gtggagtatt tacggtaaac tgcccacttg gcagtacatc aagtgtatca tatgccaagt
     5761 acgcccccta ttgacgtcaa tgacggtaaa tggcccgcct ggcattatgc ccagtacatg
     5821 accttatggg actttcctac ttggcagtac atctacgtat tagtcatcgc tattaccatg
     5881 gtgatgcggt tttggcagta catcaatggg cgtggatagc ggtttgactc acggggattt
     5941 ccaagtctcc accccattga cgtcaatggg agtttgtttt ggcaccaaaa tcaacgggac
     6001 tttccaaaat gtcgtaacaa ctccgcccca ttgacgcaaa tgggcggtag gcgtgtacgg
     6061 tgggaggtct atataagcag cgcgttttgc ctgtactggg tctctctggt tagaccagat
     6121 ctgagcctgg gagctctctg gctaactagg gaacccactg cttaagcctc aataaagctt
     6181 gccttgagtg cttcaagtag tgtgtgcccg tctgttgtgt gactctggta actagagatc
     6241 cctcagaccc ttttagtcag tgtggaaaat ctctagcagt ggcgcccgaa cagggacttg
     6301 aaagcgaaag ggaaaccaga ggagctctct cgacgcagga ctcggcttgc tgaagcgcgc
     6361 acggcaagag gcgaggggcg gcgactggtg agtacgccaa aaattttgac tagcggaggc
     6421 tagaaggaga gagatgggtg cgagagcgtc agtattaagc gggggagaat tagatcgcga
     6481 tgggaaaaaa ttcggttaag gccaggggga aagaaaaaat ataaattaaa acatatagta
     6541 tgggcaagca gggagctaga acgattcgca gttaatcctg gcctgttaga aacatcagaa
     6601 ggctgtagac aaatactggg acagctacaa ccatcccttc agacaggatc agaagaactt
     6661 agatcattat ataatacagt agcaaccctc tattgtgtgc atcaaaggat agagataaaa
     6721 gacaccaagg aagctttaga caagatagag gaagagcaaa acaaaagtaa gaccaccgca
     6781 cagcaagcgg ccggccgctg atcttcagac ctggaggagg agatatgagg gacaattgga
     6841 gaagtgaatt atataaatat aaagtagtaa aaattgaacc attaggagta gcacccacca
     6901 aggcaaagag aagagtggtg cagagagaaa aaagagcagt gggaatagga gctttgttcc
     6961 ttgggttctt gggagcagca ggaagcacta tgggcgcagc gtcaatgacg ctgacggtac
     7021 aggccagaca attattgtct ggtatagtgc agcagcagaa caatttgctg agggctattg
     7081 aggcgcaaca gcatctgttg caactcacag tctggggcat caagcagctc caggcaagaa
     7141 tcctggctgt ggaaagatac ctaaaggatc aacagctcct ggggatttgg ggttgctctg
     7201 gaaaactcat ttgcaccact gctgtgcctt ggaatgctag ttggagtaat aaatctctgg
     7261 aacagatttg gaatcacacg acctggatgg agtgggacag agaaattaac aattacacaa
     7321 gcttaataca ctccttaatt gaagaatcgc aaaaccagca agaaaagaat gaacaagaat
     7381 tattggaatt agataaatgg gcaagtttgt ggaattggtt taacataaca aattggctgt
     7441 ggtatataaa attattcata atgatagtag gaggcttggt aggtttaaga atagtttttg
     7501 ctgtactttc tatagtgaat agagttaggc agggatattc accattatcg tttcagaccc
     7561 acctcccaac cccgagggga cccgacaggc ccgaaggaat agaagaagaa ggtggagaga
     7621 gagacagaga cagatccatt cgattagtga acggatcggc actgcgtgcg ccaattctgc
     7681 agacaaatgg cagtattcat ccacaatttt aaaagaaaag gggggattgg ggggtacagt
     7741 gcaggggaaa gaatagtaga cataatagca acagacatac aaactaaaga attacaaaaa
     7801 caaattacaa aaattcaaaa ttttcgggtt tattacaggg acagcagaga tccagtttgg
     7861 ttagtaccgg gcccgctcta gagatccgac gcgccatctc taggcccgcg ccggccccct
     7921 cgcacggact tgtgggagaa gctcggctac tcccctgccc cggttaattt gcatataata
     7981 tttcctagta actatagagg cttaatgtgc gataaaagac agataatctg ttctttttaa
     8041 tactagctac attttacatg ataggcttgg atttctataa cttcgtatag catacattat
     8101 acgaagttat aaacagcaca aaaggaaact caccctaact gtaaagtaat tgtgtgtttt
     8161 gagactataa gtatcccttg gagaaccacc ttgttggtac agcagaagcc tttagaagtt
     8221 taagagctat gctggaaaca gcatagcaag tttaaataag gctagtccgt tatcaacttg
     8281 aaaaagtggc accgagtcgg tgcgggagct aaggagttta tatggaaacc cttagcctgc
     8341 tgcgtaagga gtttatatgg aaacccttac gcagcagttc cctttttttg ttttttatgt
     8401 ctctgcagag ttcggtctcg agtactagga tccattaggc ggccgcgtgg ataaccgtat
     8461 taccgccatg cattagttat taatagtaat caattacggg gtcattagtt catagcccat
     8521 atatggagtt ccgcgttaca taacttacgg taaatggccc gcctggctga ccgcccaacg
     8581 acccccgccc attgacgtca ataatgacgt atgttcccat agtaacgcca atagggactt
     8641 tccattgacg tcaatgggtg gagtatttac ggtaaactgc ccacttggca gtacatcaag
     8701 tgtatcatat gccaagtacg ccccctattg acgtcaatga cggtaaatgg cccgcctggc
     8761 attatgccca gtacatgacc ttatgggact ttcctacttg gcagtacatc tacgtattag
     8821 tcatcgctat taccatggtg atgcggtttt ggcagtacat caatgggcgt ggatagcggt
     8881 ttgactcacg gggatttcca agtctccacc ccattgacgt caatggg
//
